>Addgene plasmid #90751 | MAPRE3 H8.3 gRNA | addgene full sequence | sequence record 183570 | Addgene NGS Result
CGAGTCAGTGAGCGAGGAAGCGGAAGAGCGCCCAATACGCAAACCGCCTCTCCCCGCGCGTTGGCCGATT
CATTAATGCAGCTGGCACGACAGGTTTCCCGACTGGAAAGCGGGCAGTGAGCGCAACGCAATTAATGTGA
GTTAGCTCACTCATTAGGCACCCCAGGCTTTACACTTTATGCTTCCGGCTCGTATGTTGTGTGGAATTGT
GAGCGGATAACAATTTCACACAGGAAACAGCTATGACCATGATTACGCCAAGCGCGCAATTAACCCTCAC
TAAAGGGAACAAAAGCTGGAGCTGCAAGCTTAATGTAGTCTTATGCAATACTCTTGTAGTCTTGCAACAT
GGTAACGATGAGTTAGCAACATGCCTTACAAGGAGAGAAAAAGCACCGTGCATGCCGATTGGTGGAAGTA
AGGTGGTACGATCGTGCCTTATTAGGAAGGCAACAGACGGGTCTGACATGGATTGGACGAACCACTGAAT
TGCCGCATTGCAGAGATATTGTATTTAAGTGCCTAGCTCGATACATAAACGGGTCTCTCTGGTTAGACCA
GATCTGAGCCTGGGAGCTCTCTGGCTAACTAGGGAACCCACTGCTTAAGCCTCAATAAAGCTTGCCTTGA
GTGCTTCAAGTAGTGTGTGCCCGTCTGTTGTGTGACTCTGGTAACTAGAGATCCCTCAGACCCTTTTAGT
CAGTGTGGAAAATCTCTAGCAGTGGCGCCCGAACAGGGACTTGAAAGCGAAAGGGAAACCAGAGGAGCTC
TCTCGACGCAGGACTCGGCTTGCTGAAGCGCGCACGGCAAGAGGCGAGGGGCGGCGACTGGTGAGTACGC
CAAAAATTTTGACTAGCGGAGGCTAGAAGGAGAGAGATGGGTGCGAGAGCGTCAGTATTAAGCGGGGGAG
AATTAGATCGCGATGGGAAAAAATTCGGTTAAGGCCAGGGGGAAAGAAAAAATATAAATTAAAACATATA
GTATGGGCAAGCAGGGAGCTAGAACGATTCGCAGTTAATCCTGGCCTGTTAGAAACATCAGAAGGCTGTA
GACAAATACTGGGACAGCTACAACCATCCCTTCAGACAGGATCAGAAGAACTTAGATCATTATATAATAC
AGTAGCAACCCTCTATTGTGTGCATCAAAGGATAGAGATAAAAGACACCAAGGAAGCTTTAGACAAGATA
GAGGAAGAGCAAAACAAAAGTAAGACCACCGCACAGCAAGCGGCCGCTGATCTTCAGACCTGGAGGAGGA
GATATGAGGGACAATTGGAGAAGTGAATTATATAAATATAAAGTAGTAAAAATTGAACCATTAGGAGTAG
CACCCACCAAGGCAAAGAGAAGAGTGGTGCAGAGAGAAAAAAGAGCAGTGGGAATAGGAGCTTTGTTCCT
TGGGTTCTTGGGAGCAGCAGGAAGCACTATGGGCGCAGCGTCAATGACGCTGACGGTACAGGCCAGACAA
TTATTGTCTGGTATAGTGCAGCAGCAGAACAATTTGCTGAGGGCTATTGAGGCGCAACAGCATCTGTTGC
AACTCACAGTCTGGGGCATCAAGCAGCTCCAGGCAAGAATCCTGGCTGTGGAAAGATACCTAAAGGATCA
ACAGCTCCTGGGGATTTGGGGTTGCTCTGGAAAACTCATTTGCACCACTGCTGTGCCTTGGAATGCTAGT
TGGAGTAATAAATCTCTGGAACAGATTTGGAATCACACGACCTGGATGGAGTGGGACAGAGAAATTAACA
ATTACACAAGCTTAATACACTCCTTAATTGAAGAATCGCAAAACCAGCAAGAAAAGAATGAACAAGAATT
ATTGGAATTAGATAAATGGGCAAGTTTGTGGAATTGGTTTAACATAACAAATTGGCTGTGGTATATAAAA
TTATTCATAATGATAGTAGGAGGCTTGGTAGGTTTAAGAATAGTTTTTGCTGTACTTTCTATAGTGAATA
GAGTTAGGCAGGGATATTCACCATTATCGTTTCAGACCCACCTCCCAACCCCGAGGGGACCCAGAGAGGG
CCTATTTCCCATGATTCCTTCATATTTGCATATACGATACAAGGCTGTTAGAGAGATAATTAGAATTAAT
TTGACTGTAAACACAAAGATATTAGTACAAAATACGTGACGTAGAAAGTAATAATTTCTTGGGTAGTTTG
CAGTTTTAAAATTATGTTTTAAAATGGACTATCATATGCTTACCGTAACTTGAAAGTATTTCGATTTCTT
GGCTTTATATATCTTGTGGAAAGGACGAAACACCGTCTTGGTATAGTTGAGGTGCGTTTAAGAGCTATGC
TGGAAACAGCATAGCAAGTTTAAATAAGGCTAGTCCGTTATCAACTTGAAAAAGTGGCACCGAGTCGGTG
CTTTTTTTGAATTCTAGATCTTGAGACAAATGGCAGTATTCATCCACAATTTTAAAAGAAAAGGGGGGAT
TGGGGGGTACAGTGCAGGGGAAAGAATAGTAGACATAATAGCAACAGACATACAAACTAAAGAATTACAA
AAACAAATTACAAAAATTCAAAATTTTCGGGTTTATTACAGGGACAGCAGAGATCCACTTTGGCGCCGGC
TCGAGTGGCTCCGGTGCCCGTCAGTGGGCAGAGCGCACATCGCCCACAGTCCCCGAGAAGTTGGGGGGAG
GGGTCGGCAATTGAACCGGTGCCTAGAGAAGGTGGCGCGGGGTAAACTGGGAAAGTGATGTCGTGTACTG
GCTCCGCCTTTTTCCCGAGGGTGGGGGAGAACCGTATATAAGTGCAGTAGTCGCCGTGAACGTTCTTTTT
CGCAACGGGTTTGCCGCCAGAACACAGGTGTCGTGACGCGGGATCCGCCACCATGACCGAGTACAAGCCC
ACGGTGCGCCTCGCCACCCGCGACGACGTCCCCAGGGCCGTACGCACCCTCGCCGCCGCGTTCGCCGACT
ACCCCGCCACGCGCCACACCGTCGATCCGGACCGCCACATCGAGCGGGTCACCGAGCTGCAAGAACTCTT
CCTCACGCGCGTCGGGCTCGACATCGGCAAGGTGTGGGTCGCGGACGACGGCGCCGCGGTGGCGGTCTGG
ACCACGCCGGAGAGCGTCGAAGCGGGGGCGGTGTTCGCCGAGATCGGCCCGCGCATGGCCGAGTTGAGCG
GTTCCCGGCTGGCCGCGCAGCAACAGATGGAAGGCCTCCTGGCGCCGCACCGGCCCAAGGAGCCCGCGTG
GTTCCTGGCCACCGTCGGAGTCTCGCCCGACCACCAGGGCAAGGGTCTGGGCAGCGCCGTCGTGCTCCCC
GGAGTGGAGGCGGCCGAGCGCGCCGGGGTGCCCGCCTTCCTGGAGACCTCCGCGCCCCGCAACCTCCCCT
TCTACGAGCGGCTCGGCTTCACCGTCACCGCCGACGTCGAGGTGCCCGAAGGACCGCGCACCTGGTGCAT
GACCCGCAAGCCCGGTGCCTGAACGCGTTAAGTCGACAATCAACCTCTGGATTACAAAATTTGTGAAAGA
TTGACTGGTATTCTTAACTATGTTGCTCCTTTTACGCTATGTGGATACGCTGCTTTAATGCCTTTGTATC
ATGCTATTGCTTCCCGTATGGCTTTCATTTTCTCCTCCTTGTATAAATCCTGGTTGCTGTCTCTTTATGA
GGAGTTGTGGCCCGTTGTCAGGCAACGTGGCGTGGTGTGCACTGTGTTTGCTGACGCAACCCCCACTGGT
TGGGGCATTGCCACCACCTGTCAGCTCCTTTCCGGGACTTTCGCTTTCCCCCTCCCTATTGCCACGGCGG
AACTCATCGCCGCCTGCCTTGCCCGCTGCTGGACAGGGGCTCGGCTGTTGGGCACTGACAATTCCGTGGT
GTTGTCGGGGAAATCATCGTCCTTTCCTTGGCTGCTCGCCTGTGTTGCCACCTGGATTCTGCGCGGGACG
TCCTTCTGCTACGTCCCTTCGGCCCTCAATCCAGCGGACCTTCCTTCCCGCGGCCTGCTGCCGGCTCTGC
GGCCTCTTCCGCGTCTTCGCCTTCGCCCTCAGACGAGTCGGATCTCCCTTTGGGCCGCCTCCCCGCGTCG
ACTTTAAGACCAATGACTTACAAGGCAGCTGTAGATCTTAGCCACTTTTTAAAAGAAAAGGGGGGACTGG
AAGGGCTAATTCACTCCCAACGAAGACAAGATCTGCTTTTTGCTTGTACTGGGTCTCTCTGGTTAGACCA
GATCTGAGCCTGGGAGCTCTCTGGCTAACTAGGGAACCCACTGCTTAAGCCTCAATAAAGCTTGCCTTGA
GTGCTTCAAGTAGTGTGTGCCCGTCTGTTGTGTGACTCTGGTAACTAGAGATCCCTCAGACCCTTTTAGT
CAGTGTGGAAAATCTCTAGCAGTACGTATAGTAGTTCATGTCATCTTATTATTCAGTATTTATAACTTGC
AAAGAAATGAATATCAGAGAGTGAGAGGAACTTGTTTATTGCAGCTTATAATGGTTACAAATAAAGCAAT
AGCATCACAAATTTCACAAATAAAGCATTTTTTTCACTGCATTCTAGTTGTGGTTTGTCCAAACTCATCA
ATGTATCTTATCATGTCTGGCTCTAGCTATCCCGCCCCTAACTCCGCCCATCCCGCCCCTAACTCCGCCC
AGTTCCGCCCATTCTCCGCCCCATGGCTGACTAATTTTTTTTATTTATGCAGAGGCCGAGGCCGCCTCGG
CCTCTGAGCTATTCCAGAAGTAGTGAGGAGGCTTTTTTGGAGGCCTAGGGACGTACCCAATTCGCCCTAT
AGTGAGTCGTATTACGCGCGCTCACTGGCCGTCGTTTTACAACGTCGTGACTGGGAAAACCCTGGCGTTA
CCCAACTTAATCGCCTTGCAGCACATCCCCCTTTCGCCAGCTGGCGTAATAGCGAAGAGGCCCGCACCGA
TCGCCCTTCCCAACAGTTGCGCAGCCTGAATGGCGAATGGG
[124 nt withheld, positions 4942-5065]
C
[91 nt withheld, positions 5067-5157]
A
[49 nt withheld, positions 5159-5207]
CCTTTGACGTTGGAGTCCACGTTCTTT
[37 nt withheld, positions 5235-5271]
ACCCTATCTCGGTCTATTCTTTTGATTTATAAGGGATTTTGCCGATTTCGGCCTATTGGTTAAAAAATGA
GCTGATTTAACAAAAATTTAACGCGAATTTTAACAAAATATTAACGCTTACAATTTAGGTGGCACTTTTC
GGGGAAATGTGCGCGGAACCCCTATTTGTTTATTTTTCTAAATACATTCAAATATGTATCCGCTCATGAG
ACAATAACCCTGATAAATGCTTCAATAATATTGAAAAAGGAAGAGTATGAGTATTCAACATTTCCGTGTC
GCCCTTATTCCCTTTTTTGCGGCATTTTGCCTTCCTGTTTTTGCTCACCCAGAAACGCTGGTGAAAGTAA
AAGATGCTGAAGATCAGTTGGGTGCACGAGTGGGTTACATCGAACTGGATCTCAACAGCGGTAAGATCCT
TGAGAGTTTTCGCCCCGAAGAACGTTTTCCAATGATGAGCACTTTTAAAGTTCTGCTATGTGGCGCGGTA
TTATCCCGTATTGACGCCGGGCAAGAGCAACTCGGTCGCCGCATACACTATTCTCAGAATGACTTGGTTG
AGTACTCACCAGTCACAGAAAAGCATCTTACGGATGGCATGACAGTAAGAGAATTATGCAGTGCTGCCAT
AACCATGAGTGATAACACTGCGGCCAACTTACTTCTGACAACGATCGGAGGACCGAAGGAGCTAACCGCT
TTTTTGCACAACATGGGGGATCATGTAACTCGCCTTGATCGTTGGGAACCGGAGCTGAATGAAGCCATAC
CAAACGACGAGCGTGACACCACGATGCCTGTAGCAATGGCAACAACGTTGCGCAAACTATTAACTGGCGA
ACTACTTACTCTAGCTTCCCGGCAACAATTAATAGACTGGATGGAGGCGGATAAAGTTGCAGGACCACTT
CTGCGCTCGGCCCTTCCGGCTGGCTGGTTTATTGCTGATAAATCTGGAGCCGGTGAGCGTGGGTCTCGCG
GTATCATTGCAGCACTGGGGCCAGATGGTAAGCCCTCCCGTATCGTAGTTATCTACACGACGGGGAGTCA
GGCAACTATGGATGAACGAAATAGACAGATCGCTGAGATAGGTGCCTCACTGATTAAGCATTGGTAACTG
TCAGACCAAGTTTACTCATATATACTTTAGATTGATTTAAAACTTCATTTTTAATTTAAAAGGATCTAGG
TGAAGATCCTTTTTGATAATCTCATGACCAAAATCCCTTAACGTGAGTTTTCGTTCCACTGAGCGTCAGA
CCCCGTAGAAAAGATCAAAGGATCTTCTTGAGATCCTTTTTTTCTGCGCGTAATCTGCTGCTTGCAAACA
AAAAAACCACCGCTACCAGCGGTGGTTTGTTTGCCGGATCAAGAGCTACCAACTCTTTTTCCGAAGGTAA
CTGGCTTCAGCAGAGCGCAGATACCAAATACTGTTCTTCTAGTGTAGCCGTAGTTAGGCCACCACTTCAA
GAACTCTGTAGCACCGCCTACATACCTCGCTCTGCTAATCCTGTTACCAGTGGCTGCTGCCAGTGGCGAT
AAGTCGTGTCTTACCGGGTTGGACTCAAGACGATAGTTACCGGATAAGGCGCAGCGGTCGGGCTGAACGG
GGGGTTCGTGCACACAGCCCAGCTTGGAGCGAACGACCTACACCGAACTGAGATACCTACAGCGTGAGCT
ATGAGAAAGCGCCACGCTTCCCGAAGGGAGAAAGGCGGACAGGTATCCGGTAAGCGGCAGGGTCGGAACA
GGAGAGCGCACGAGGGAGCTTCCAGGGGGAAACGCCTGGTATCTTTATAGTCCTGTCGGGTTTCGCCACC
TCTGACTTGAGCGTCGATTTTTGTGATGCTCGTCAGGGGGGCGGAGCCTATGGAAAAACGCCAGCAACGC
GGCCTTTTTACGGTTCCTGGCCTTTTGCTGGCCTTTTGCTCACATGTTCTTTCCTGCGTTATCCCCTGAT
TCTGTGGATAACCGTATTACCGCCTTTGAGTGAGCTGATACCGCTCGCCGCAGCCGAACGACCGAGCGCA
G
Features (pLannotate 1.2.2; 28 found; start..end, strand, type, name):
      1..26      +  rep_origin     RSF ori (fragment): Plasmids containing the RSF 1030 origin of replication can be propagated in E. coli cells that contain additional plasmids with compatible origins.
     28..120     +  CDS            lacI (fragment): lac repressor; lacI; The lac repressor binds to the lac operator to inhibit transcription in E. coli. This inhibition can be relieved by adding lactose or isopropyl-β-D-thiogalactopyranoside (IPTG).
    133..154     +  protein_bind   CAP binding site: CAP binding activates transcription in the presence of cAMP. E. coli catabolite activator protein
    169..199     +  promoter       lac promoter: promoter for the E. coli lac operon
    207..223     +  protein_bind   lac operator: The lac repressor binds to the lac operator to inhibit transcription in E. coli. This inhibition can be relieved by adding lactose or isopropyl-β-D-thiogalactopyranoside (IPTG). lac repressor encoded by lacI
    268..286     +  promoter       T3 promoter: promoter for bacteriophage T3 RNA polymerase
    314..540     +  promoter       RSV promoter: Rous sarcoma virus enhancer/promoter
    541..721     +  LTR            5' LTR (truncated): truncated 5' long terminal repeat (LTR) from HIV-1
    768..893     +  misc_feature   HIV-1 Ψ: packaging signal of human immunodeficiency virus type 1
    877..1240    +  CDS            HIV-1 gag (fragment): gag protein from human immunodeficiency virus 1; gag
   1386..1619    +  misc_feature   RRE: The Rev response element (RRE) of HIV-1 allows for Rev-dependent mRNA export from the nucleus to the cytoplasm.
   1996..2022    +  CDS            Rev (fragment): human immunodeficiency virus 1 (HIV-1) Rev protein; rev; enhances nuclear export of unspliced and incompletely spliced viral mRNAs
   2026..2266    +  promoter       U6 promoter: RNA polymerase III promoter for human U6 snRNA
   2314..2381    +  misc_RNA       tracrRNA (fragment): trans-activating CRISPR RNA for the Streptococcus pyogenes CRISPR/Cas9 system
   2430..2547    +  misc_feature   cPPT/CTS: central polypurine tract and central termination sequence of HIV-1
   2616..2827    +  promoter       EF-1α core promoter: core promoter for human elongation factor EF-1α
   2853..3452    +  CDS            PuroR (fragment): puromycin N-acetyltransferase; pac from Streptomyces; confers resistance to puromycin
   3468..4056    +  misc_feature   WPRE: woodchuck hepatitis virus posttranscriptional regulatory element
   4107..4126    +  misc_feature   cPPT/CTS (fragment): central polypurine tract and central termination sequence of HIV-1
   4128..4361    +  LTR            3' LTR (ΔU3): self-inactivating 3' long terminal repeat (LTR) from HIV-1
   4439..4560    +  polyA_signal   SV40 poly(A) signal: SV40 polyadenylation signal
   4600..4735    +  rep_origin     SV40 ori: SV40 origin of replication
   4756..4774    -  promoter       T7 promoter: promoter for bacteriophage T7 RNA polymerase
   4782..4937    +  CDS            lacZα (fragment): LacZα fragment of β-galactosidase; lacZ fragment
   4942..5370    +  rep_origin     f1 ori (sequence partly withheld): f1 bacteriophage origin of replication; arrow indicates direction of (+) strand synthesis
   5423..5527    +  promoter       AmpR promoter: bla
   5528..6388    +  CDS            AmpR: β-lactamase; bla; confers resistance to ampicillin, carbenicillin, and related antibiotics
   6559..7147    +  rep_origin     ori: high-copy-number ColE1/pMB1/pBR322/pUC origin of replication
