[The description below was written by a language model from this plasmid's Addgene catalogue record and pLannotate feature annotations shown in this document.]
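Description:
MAPRE3 H8.3 gRNA is a third-generation lentiviral CRISPR guide plasmid built on the pLenti-sgRNA backbone, carrying a single guide RNA directed against human MAPRE3. It is propagated in E. coli through a high-copy ColE1/pUC-type origin with ampicillin selection (AmpR under its own bla promoter), and it also contains an f1 origin and an SV40 origin. The guide oligonucleotide was inserted between two BsmBI sites that were destroyed during cloning, placing the spacer directly downstream of the human U6 RNA polymerase III promoter and upstream of the Streptococcus pyogenes sgRNA scaffold (annotated as a tracrRNA fragment). The depositor notes that the listed guide sequence includes the 5' BsmBI overhang and is therefore not strictly the 20-nucleotide spacer.

The lentiviral framework consists of an RSV promoter fused to a truncated HIV-1 5' LTR, which allows Tat-independent transcription of the genomic RNA. This is followed by the Ψ packaging signal with a partial gag fragment, the RRE for Rev-dependent nuclear export, a cPPT/CTS, and a self-inactivating ΔU3 3' LTR with an SV40 polyadenylation signal downstream. Within the provirus, an EF-1α core promoter drives puromycin N-acetyltransferase, with a WPRE to enhance expression, so transduced mammalian cells can be selected with puromycin. No Cas9 is annotated on the plasmid, so the nuclease must be supplied separately. The sequenced record is 7,302 nt, shorter than the 9,151 bp listed for the empty backbone; the record does not explain this difference. The plasmid belongs to a guide series used to generate human cell-cycle gene knockout lines in a large-scale CRISPR/Cas9 analysis.
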