Addgene plasmid #90751: MAPRE3 H8.3 gRNA
Purpose: 3rd generation lentiviral gRNA plasmid targeting human MAPRE3
Depositing lab: Iain Cheeseman. Depositing organization: Whitehead Institute for Biomedical Research. Publication: Large-Scale Analysis of CRISPR/Cas9 Cell-Cycle Knockouts Reveals the Diversity of p53-Dependent Responses to Cell-Cycle Defects. McKinley KL, Cheeseman IM. Dev Cell. 2017 Feb 27;40(4):405-420.e2. doi: 10.1016/j.devcel.2017.01.012. Epub 2017 Feb 16. PubMed 28216383.
Backbone
  Vector backbone: pLenti-sgRNA
  Backbone manufacturer: Eric Lander & David Sabatini labs (Addgene plasmid #71409)
  Backbone size w/o insert (bp): 9151
  Vector type: Lentiviral, CRISPR
  Selectable markers: Puromycin
Growth in bacteria
  Bacterial resistance: Ampicillin, 100 μg/mL
  Growth temperature: 37°C
  Growth strain: NEB Stable
  Copy number: Unknown
Gene/Insert
  Gene/Insert name: MAPRE3 (Guide Designation H8.3) (alt name: pKMKO series)
  gRNA/shRNA sequence: CACCgTCTTGGTATAGTTGAGGTGC
  Species: H. sapiens (human)
  Promoter: U6
  Cloning method: Restriction Enzyme; 5′ cloning site BsmBI (destroyed during cloning); 3′ cloning site BsmBI (destroyed during cloning)
  Sequencing primers: 5′ hU6-F (5'-GAGGGCCTATTTCCCATGATT-3'); 3′ EF1a-R (5'-CACGGCGACTACTGCACTTA-3')
Terms and licenses: Academic/Nonprofit Terms; Industry Terms: Not Available to Industry
Depositor comments: Please note that gRNA target sequence listed is not strictly the 20nt spacer sequence, but also contains the 5' BsmBI overhang. For more information about knockout human cell lines generated using this plasmid, please see http://cellcycleknockouts.wi.mit.edu/ .
How to cite: MAPRE3 H8.3 gRNA was a gift from Iain Cheeseman (Addgene plasmid # 90751 ; http://n2t.net/addgene:90751 ; RRID:Addgene_90751)
